LOCUS       Exported 4427 bp ds-DNA circular SYN 13-MAY-2021
DEFINITION  pBT264-[miR-216].
ACCESSION   .
VERSION     .
KEYWORDS    pAWSV-21
SOURCE      synthetic DNA construct
  ORGANISM  synthetic DNA construct
REFERENCE   1 (bases 1 to 4427)
  AUTHORS   Wong AS, Choi GC, Cheng AA, Purcell O, Lu TK
  TITLE     Massively parallel high-order combinatorial genetics in human cells.
  JOURNAL   Nat Biotechnol. 2015 Sep;33(9):952-61. doi: 10.1038/nbt.3326. Epub
            2015 Aug 17.
  PUBMED    26280411
REFERENCE   2 (bases 1 to 4427)
  AUTHORS   .
  TITLE     Direct Submission
  JOURNAL   Exported May 13, 2021 from SnapGene Server 1.1.58
            http://www.snapgene.com
FEATURES             Location/Qualifiers
     source          1..4427
                     /organism="synthetic DNA construct"
                     /mol_type="other DNA"
     rep_origin      complement(6..461)
                     /direction=LEFT
                     /label=f1 ori
                     /note="f1 bacteriophage origin of replication; arrow
                     indicates direction of (+) strand synthesis"
     primer_bind     complement(143..164)
                     /label=F1ori-F
                     /note="F1 origin, forward primer"
     primer_bind     355..374
                     /label=F1ori-R
                     /note="F1 origin, reverse primer"
     primer_bind     588..610
                     /label=M13/pUC Forward
                     /note="In lacZ gene"
     primer_bind     602..619
                     /label=M13 Forward
                     /note="In lacZ gene. Also called M13-F20 or M13 (-21)
                     Forward"
     primer_bind     603..619
                     /label=M13 fwd
                     /note="common sequencing primer, one of multiple similar
                     variants"
     primer_bind     626..645
                     /label=T7
                     /note="T7 promoter, forward primer"
     promoter        626..644
                     /label=T7 promoter
                     /note="promoter for bacteriophage T7 RNA polymerase"
     polyA_signal    1175..1256
                     /label=SV40 poly(A) signal
                     /note="SV40 polyadenylation signal"
     primer_bind     1200..1219
                     /label=SV40pA-R
                     /note="SV40 polyA, reverse primer"
     promoter        complement(2242..2260)
                     /label=T3 promoter
                     /note="promoter for bacteriophage T3 RNA polymerase"
     primer_bind     complement(2281..2297)
                     /label=M13 rev
                     /note="common sequencing primer, one of multiple similar
                     variants"
     primer_bind     complement(2281..2297)
                     /label=M13 Reverse
                     /note="In lacZ gene. Also called M13-rev"
     primer_bind     complement(2294..2316)
                     /label=M13/pUC Reverse
                     /note="In lacZ gene"
     protein_bind    2305..2321
                     /label=lac operator
                     /bound_moiety="lac repressor encoded by lacI"
                     /note="The lac repressor binds to the lac operator to
                     inhibit transcription in E. coli. This inhibition can be
                     relieved by adding lactose or
                     isopropyl-beta-D-thiogalactopyranoside (IPTG)."
     promoter        complement(2329..2359)
                     /label=lac promoter
                     /note="promoter for the E. coli lac operon"
     protein_bind    2374..2395
                     /label=CAP binding site
                     /bound_moiety="E. coli catabolite activator protein"
                     /note="CAP binding activates transcription in the presence
                     of cAMP."
     primer_bind     complement(2512..2529)
                     /label=L4440
                     /note="L4440 vector, forward primer"
     rep_origin      complement(2683..3271)
                     /direction=LEFT
                     /label=ori
                     /note="high-copy-number ColE1/pMB1/pBR322/pUC origin of
                     replication"
     primer_bind     complement(2763..2782)
                     /label=pBR322ori-F
                     /note="pBR322 origin, forward primer"
     CDS             complement(3442..4302)
                     /codon_start=1
                     /gene="bla"
                     /product="beta-lactamase"
                     /label=AmpR
                     /note="confers resistance to ampicillin, carbenicillin, and
                     related antibiotics"
                     /translation="MSIQHFRVALIPFFAAFCLPVFAHPETLVKVKDAEDQLGARVGYI
                     ELDLNSGKILESFRPEERFPMMSTFKVLLCGAVLSRIDAGQEQLGRRIHYSQNDLVEYS
                     PVTEKHLTDGMTVRELCSAAITMSDNTAANLLLTTIGGPKELTAFLHNMGDHVTRLDRW
                     EPELNEAIPNDERDTTMPVAMATTLRKLLTGELLTLASRQQLIDWMEADKVAGPLLRSA
                     LPAGWFIADKSGAGERGSRGIIAALGPDGKPSRIVVIYTTGSQATMDERNRQIAEIGAS
                     LIKHW"
     primer_bind     4065..4084
                     /label=Amp-R
                     /note="Ampicillin resistance gene, reverse primer"
     promoter        complement(4303..4407)
                     /gene="bla"
                     /label=AmpR promoter
ORIGIN
        1 cacctaaatt gtaagcgtta atattttgtt aaaattcgcg ttaaattttt gttaaatcag
       61 ctcatttttt aaccaatagg ccgaaatcgg caaaatccct tataaatcaa aagaatagac
      121 cgagataggg ttgagtgttg ttccagtttg gaacaagagt ccactattaa agaacgtgga
      181 ctccaacgtc aaaggnnnnn nnnnnnnnnn nnnnnnnnnn nnnnnnnnnn nnnnnnnnnn
      241 nnnntnnnnn nnnnnnnnnn nnnnnnnnnn nnnnnnnnnn nnnnnnnnnn nnnnnnnnnn
      301 nnnnnnnnnn nnnnnnnnnn nnnnnnnnnn nnnnnngnnn nnnnnnnnnn nnnnnnnnnn
      361 nnnnnnnnnn nnnnnnnnnn nnnnnnnnnn nnnnnnnnnn nnnnnnnnnn nnnnnnnnnn
      421 nnnnnnnnnn nnnnnnnnnn nnnnnnnnnn nnnnnnnnnn ncccattcgc cattcaggct
      481 gcgcaactgt tgggaagggc gatcggtgcg ggcctcttcg ctattacgcc agctggcgaa
      541 agggggatgt gctgcaaggc gattaagttg ggtaacgcca gggttttccc agtcacgacg
      601 ttgtaaaacg acggccagtg aattgtaata cgactcacta tagggcgaat tgggtacagg
      661 cgcgcctcag cctaaagctt tttccccgta tccccccagg tgtctgcagg ctcaaagagc
      721 agcgagaagc gttcagagga aagcgatccc gtgccacctt ccccgtgccc gggctgtccc
      781 cgcacgctgc cggctcgggg atgcgggggg agcgccggac cggagcggag ccccgggcgg
      841 ctcgctgctg ccccctagcg ggggagggac gtaattacat ccctgggggc tttggggggg
      901 ggctgtcccc gtgcactcag cctaaagctt tttccccgta tccccccagg tgtctgcagg
      961 ctcaaagagc agcgagaagc gttcagagga aagcgatccc gtgccacctt ccccgtgccc
     1021 gggctgtccc cgcacgctgc cggctcgggg atgcgggggg agcgccggac cggagcggag
     1081 ccccgggcgg ctcgctgctg ccccctagcg ggggagggac gtaattacat ccctgggggc
     1141 tttggggggg ggctgtcccc actagtgatt cgaggcagtg aaaaaaatgc tttatttgtg
     1201 aaatttgtga tgctattgct ttatttgtaa ccattataag ctgcaataaa caagttaaca
     1261 acaacaattg cagtcaccga attccgttgc ggatccggtt tcctttccag cacaacagca
     1321 ctttagaaaa agactttact aagattaaaa gaggttgagc atgaaacagt aaccatcgaa
     1381 acttttcccc ccgtcttggt catgaaatag aaatttggta tttaattttg gttgccatgc
     1441 aagtcttttg attcgtgagg gctaggaaat tgctctgttt agcataatcc cagagaccac
     1501 tgtgagggat tgtatgaaca tctcacagtt gccagctgag attaagccaa ctcacagcca
     1561 tccgtgttag acctgcaaga gaaagtgtat gagcagaggc acgtggctgc ctcaggtgga
     1621 agcacatctt catacatcga gtgcaccagc agaagccctg atgtacccct ctgcattttt
     1681 cttgaggcga cattatcaag ctactcctct tgctgagatc ttcagcctaa agctttttcc
     1741 ccgtatcccc ccaggtgtct gcaggctcaa agagcagcga gaagcgttca gaggaaagcg
     1801 atcccgtgcc accttccccg tgcccgggct gtccccgcac gctgccggct cggggatgcg
     1861 gggggagcgc cggaccggag cggagccccg ggcggctcgc tgctgccccc tagcggggga
     1921 gggacgtaat tacatccctg ggggctttgg gggggggctg tccccgtgca ctcagcctaa
     1981 agctttttcc ccgtatcccc ccaggtgtct gcaggctcaa agagcagcga gaagcgttca
     2041 gaggaaagcg atcccgtgcc accttccccg tgcccgggct gtccccgcac gctgccggct
     2101 cggggatgcg gggggagcgc cggaccggag cggagccccg ggcggctcgc tgctgccccc
     2161 tagcggggga gggacgtaat tacatccctg ggggctttgg gggggggctg tccccattta
     2221 aatcagctcc agcttttgtt ccctttagtg agggttaatt tcgagcttgg cgtaatcatg
     2281 gtcatagctg tttcctgtgt gaaattgtta tccgctcaca attccacaca acatacgagc
     2341 cggaagcata aagtgtaaag cctggggtgc ctaatgagtg agctaactca cattaattgc
     2401 gttgcgctca ctgcccgctt tccagtcggg aaacctgtcg tgccagctgc attaatgaat
     2461 cggccaacgc gcggggagag gcggtttgcg tattgggcgc tcttccgctt cctcgctcac
     2521 tgactcgctg cgctcggtcg ttcggctgcg gcgagcggta tcagctcact caaaggcggt
     2581 aatacggtta tccacagaat caggggataa cgcaggaaag aacatgtgag caaaaggcca
     2641 gcaaaaggcc aggaaccgta aaaaggccgc gttgctggcg tttttccata ggctccgccc
     2701 ccctgacgag catcacaaaa atcgacgctc aagtcagagg tggcgaaacc cgacaggact
     2761 ataaagatac caggcgtttc cccctggaag ctccctcgtg cgctctcctg ttccgaccct
     2821 gccgcttacc ggatacctgt ccgcctttct cccttcggga agcgtggcgc tttctcatag
     2881 ctcacgctgt aggtatctca gttcggtgta ggtcgttcgc tccaagctgg gctgtgtgca
     2941 cgaacccccc gttcagcccg accgctgcgc cttatccggt aactatcgtc ttgagtccaa
     3001 cccggtaaga cacgacttat cgccactggc agcagccact ggtaacagga ttagcagagc
     3061 gaggtatgta ggcggtgcta cagagttctt gaagtggtgg cctaactacg gctacactag
     3121 aaggacagta tttggtatct gcgctctgct gaagccagtt accttcggaa aaagagttgg
     3181 tagctcttga tccggcaaac aaaccaccgc tggtagcggt ggtttttttg tttgcaagca
     3241 gcagattacg cgcagaaaaa aaggatctca agaagatcct ttgatctttt ctacggggtc
     3301 tgacgctcag tggaacgaaa actcacgtta agggattttg gtcatgagat tatcaaaaag
     3361 gatcttcacc tagatccttt taaattaaaa atgaagtttt aaatcaatct aaagtatata
     3421 tgagtaaact tggtctgaca gttaccaatg cttaatcagt gaggcaccta tctcagcgat
     3481 ctgtctattt cgttcatcca tagttgcctg actccccgtc gtgtagataa ctacgatacg
     3541 ggagggctta ccatctggcc ccagtgctgc aatgataccg cgagacccac gctcaccggc
     3601 tccagattta tcagcaataa accagccagc cggaagggcc gagcgcagaa gtggtcctgc
     3661 aactttatcc gcctccatcc agtctattaa ttgttgccgg gaagctagag taagtagttc
     3721 gccagttaat agtttgcgca acgttgttgc cattgctaca ggcatcgtgg tgtcacgctc
     3781 gtcgtttggt atggcttcat tcagctccgg ttcccaacga tcaaggcgag ttacatgatc
     3841 ccccatgttg tgcaaaaaag cggttagctc cttcggtcct ccgatcgttg tcagaagtaa
     3901 gttggccgca gtgttatcac tcatggttat ggcagcactg cataattctc ttactgtcat
     3961 gccatccgta agatgctttt ctgtgactgg tgagtactca accaagtcat tctgagaata
     4021 gtgtatgcgg cgaccgagtt gctcttgccc ggcgtcaata cgggataata ccgcgccaca
     4081 tagcagaact ttaaaagtgc tcatcattgg aaaacgttct tcggggcgaa aactctcaag
     4141 gatcttaccg ctgttgagat ccagttcgat gtaacccact cgtgcaccca actgatcttc
     4201 agcatctttt actttcacca gcgtttctgg gtgagcaaaa acaggaaggc aaaatgccgc
     4261 aaaaaaggga ataagggcga cacggaaatg ttgaatactc atactcttcc tttttcaata
     4321 ttattgaagc atttatcagg gttattgtct catgagcgga tacatatttg aatgtattta
     4381 gaaaaataaa caaatagggg ttccgcgcac atttccccga aaagtgc
//
