[The description below was written by a language model from this plasmid's Addgene catalogue record and the feature table of its GenBank file.]
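Description:
pAWSV-21 is a 4,427 bp circular synthetic plasmid consisting of the pBT264 backbone carrying a miR-216 insert, recorded simply as pBT264-[miR-216]. The annotated backbone has the layout of a pBluescript-style phagemid cloning vector. It carries a high-copy ColE1/pUC-type origin for replication in E. coli, a beta-lactamase gene with its own promoter for ampicillin selection, and an f1 bacteriophage origin that permits single-stranded DNA production. The cloning region is flanked by opposing T7 and T3 phage promoters, by M13 forward and reverse sequencing primer sites, and by the lac promoter, lac operator and CAP binding site left over from the lacZ alpha region.

The only feature annotated between the T7 and T3 promoters is an SV40 polyadenylation signal. The roughly 1.6 kb interval between these promoters is otherwise unlabelled. The miR-216 sequence presumably lies in this region, but the feature table does not mark it, and no mammalian promoter is annotated that would drive its expression. The record does not give the species of origin of the microRNA, the extent of the precursor or flanking sequence, or any barcode or reporter.

The associated publication describes massively parallel, high-order combinatorial genetics in human cells. This suggests the plasmid holds a single microRNA element as a storage or building-block vector for assembly into combinatorial libraries, rather than serving as a standalone expression construct. The catalogue entry does not state this role explicitly, and it lists no mammalian selection marker or viral delivery element.
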