Addgene plasmid #72774: pAWSV-21
Purpose: pBT264-[miR-216]
Depositing lab: Timothy Lu. Depositing organization: Massachusetts Institute of Technology. Publication: Massively parallel high-order combinatorial genetics in human cells. Wong AS, Choi GC, Cheng AA, Purcell O, Lu TK. Nat Biotechnol. 2015 Sep;33(9):952-61. doi: 10.1038/nbt.3326. Epub 2015 Aug 17. PubMed 26280411.
Backbone
  Vector backbone: pBT264
Growth in bacteria
  Bacterial resistance: Ampicillin, 100 μg/mL
  Growth temperature: 37°C
  Growth strain: DH5alpha
  Copy number: Unknown
Gene/Insert
  Gene/Insert name: [miR-216]
Terms and licenses: Academic/Nonprofit Terms; Industry Terms: Not Available to Industry
How to cite: pAWSV-21 was a gift from Timothy Lu (Addgene plasmid # 72774 ; http://n2t.net/addgene:72774 ; RRID:Addgene_72774)
