>Addgene plasmid #72774 | pAWSV-21 | addgene partial sequence | sequence record 136818 | SV40pA-R 5'-GAAATTTGTGATGCTATTGC-3'
AGTTAACAACAACAATTGCAGTCACCGAATTCCGTTGCGGATCCGGTTTCCTTTCCAGCACAACAGCACT
TTAGAAAAAGACTTTACTAAGATTAAAAGAGGTTGAGCATGAAACAGTAACCATCGAAACTTTTCCCCCC
GTCTTGGTCATGAAATAGAAATTTGGTATTTAATTTTGGTTGCCATGCAAGTCTTTTGATTCGTGAGGGC
TAGGAAATTGCTCTGTTTAGCATAATCCCAGAGACCACTGTGAGGGATTGTATGAACATCTCACAGTTGC
CAGCTGAGATTAAGCCAACTCACAGCCATCCGTGTTAGACCTGCAAGAGAAAGTGTATGAGCAGAGGCAC
GTGGCTGCCTCAGGTGGAAGCACATCTTCATACATCGAGTGCACCAGCAGAAGCCCTGATGTACCCCTCT
GCATTTTTCTTGAGGCGACATTATCAAGCTACTCCTCTTGCTGAGATCTTCAGCCTAAAGCTTTTTCCCC
GTATCCCCCCAGGTGTCTGCAGGCTCAAAGAGCAGCGAGAAGCGTTCAGAGGAAAGCGATCCCGTGCCAC
CTTCCCCGTGCCCGGGCTGTCCCCGCACGCTGCCGGCTCGGGGATGCGGGGGGAGCGCCGGACCGGAGCG
GAGCCCCGGGCGGCTCGCTGCTGCCCCCTAGCGGGGGAGGGACGTAATTACATCCCTGGGGGCTTTGGGG
GGGGGCTGTCCCCGTGCACTCAGCCTAAAGCTTTTTCCCCGTATCCCC
