>Addgene plasmid #72774 | pAWSV-21 | addgene partial sequence | sequence record 136819 | M13-Rev 5'-CAGGAAACAGCTATGACC-3'
GGAACAAAAGCTGGAGCTGATTTAAATGGGGACAGCCCCCCCCCAAAGCCCCCAGGGATGTAATTACGTC
CCTCCCCCGCTAGGGGGCAGCAGCGAGCCGCCCGGGGCTCCGCTCCGGTCCGGCGCTCCCCCCGCATCCC
CGAGCCGGCAGCGTGCGGGGACAGCCCGGGCACGGGGAAGGTGGCACGGGATCGCTTTCCTCTGAACGCT
TCTCGCTGCTCTTTGAGCCTGCAGACACCTGGGGGGATACGGGGAAAAAGCTTTAGGCTGAGTGCACGGG
GACAGCCCCCCCCCAAAGCCCCCAGGGATGTAATTACGTCCCTCCCCCGCTAGGGGGCAGCAGCGAGCCG
CCCGGGGCTCCGCTCCGGTCCGGCGCTCCCCCCGCATCCCCGAGCCGGCAGCGTGCGGGGACAGCCCGGG
CACGGGGAAGGTGGCACGGGATCGCTTTCCTCTGAACGCTTCTCGCTGCTCTTTGAGCCTGCAGACACCT
GGGGGGATACGGGGAAAAAGCTTTAGGCTGAAGATCTCAGCAAGAGGAGTAGCTTGATAATGTCGCCTCA
A
